Addgene plasmid #100624: YCe1709 HC_Kan_RFP-p14
Purpose: (Empty Backbone) EMMA toolkit part-entry vector position 14
Depositing lab: Yizhi Cai. Depositing organization: University of Edinburgh. Publication: EMMA: An Extensible Mammalian Modular Assembly Toolkit for the Rapid Design and Production of Diverse Expression Vectors. Martella A, Matjusaitis M, Auxillos J, Pollard SM, Cai Y. ACS Synth Biol. 2017 Apr 24. doi: 10.1021/acssynbio.7b00016. PubMed 28418644.
Backbone
  Vector backbone: pSMART HC_Kan
  Vector type: Synthetic Biology
Growth in bacteria
  Bacterial resistance: Kanamycin, 50 μg/mL
  Growth temperature: 37°C
  Growth strain: DH5alpha
  Copy number: High Copy
Gene/Insert
  Gene/Insert name: None
Terms and licenses: Academic/Nonprofit Terms; Industry Terms: Not Available to Industry
Depositor comments: It is used to standardize new parts for EMMA toolkit. New DNA fragments (parts) are cloned into this plasmid replacing the RFP gene through a BsaI Golden Gate reaction. The resulting plasmid will have the part flanked by BsmBI sites and the fusion sites corresponding to position 14 of EMMA platform.
How to cite: YCe1709 HC_Kan_RFP-p14 was a gift from Yizhi Cai (Addgene plasmid # 100624 ; http://n2t.net/addgene:100624 ; RRID:Addgene_100624)
