[The description below was written by a language model from this plasmid's Addgene catalogue record and pLannotate feature annotations shown in this document.]
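Description:
YCe1709 HC_Kan_RFP-p14 is an empty part-entry (domestication) vector for the EMMA toolkit, a modular Golden Gate system for assembling mammalian expression vectors. It is built on the pSMART HC_Kan backbone, a small plasmid of roughly 2.9 kb that replicates in E. coli from a high-copy ColE1/pUC-type origin. Selection is with kanamycin, through an aph(3')-Ia gene driven by the cat promoter. The backbone modules are insulated by several transcription terminators (T3Te, T7Te and tonB), which limit read-through into or out of the cloning region. The plasmid contains no mammalian expression elements, since it serves only to store and standardise parts in bacteria.

The cloning site holds a bacterial mRFP1 dropout cassette. This consists of a lac promoter with its CAP binding site and lac operator, preceded by a short residual lacI fragment, followed by the mRFP1 coding sequence and the rrnB T1 and T7Te terminators. BioBrick prefix and suffix sequences bracket the whole cassette. According to the depositor, a new DNA fragment is inserted by a BsaI Golden Gate reaction that replaces the RFP gene. Loss of the red reporter would therefore be expected to mark recombinant colonies. In the resulting plasmid the part is flanked by BsmBI sites and by the fusion sites that define position 14 of the EMMA layout, so it can be released for ordered multi-part assembly. The type IIS sites and fusion overhangs are not annotated in the feature tables. The record also does not state what functional class of part belongs at position 14. The depositor sequence and the sequencing-derived record carry the same features in opposite orientation and differ by only a few nucleotides in length.
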