Features (pLannotate 1.2.2; 15 found; start..end, strand, type, name):
     73..102     +  terminator     T3Te terminator: phage T3 early transcription terminator
    124..711     +  rep_origin     ori: high-copy-number ColE1/pMB1/pBR322/pUC origin of replication
    723..750     -  terminator     T7Te terminator: phage T7 early transcription terminator
    774..1589    -  CDS            KanR: aminoglycoside phosphotransferase; aph(3')-Ia; confers resistance to kanamycin in bacteria or G418 (Geneticin®) in eukaryotes
   1590..1692    -  promoter       cat promoter: promoter of the E. coli cat gene encoding chloramphenicol acetyltransferase
   1693..1724    -  terminator     tonB terminator: bidirectional E. coli tonB-P14 transcription terminator
   1808..1829    +  misc_feature   BioBrick prefix: BioBrick prefix for parts that do not start with "ATG"
   1830..1917    +  CDS            lacI (fragment): lac repressor; lacI; The lac repressor binds to the lac operator to inhibit transcription in E. coli. This inhibition can be relieved by adding lactose or isopropyl-β-D-thiogalactopyranoside (IPTG).
   1930..1951    +  protein_bind   CAP binding site: CAP binding activates transcription in the presence of cAMP. E. coli catabolite activator protein
   1966..1996    +  promoter       lac promoter: promoter for the E. coli lac operon
   2004..2020    +  protein_bind   lac operator: The lac repressor binds to the lac operator to inhibit transcription in E. coli. This inhibition can be relieved by adding lactose or isopropyl-β-D-thiogalactopyranoside (IPTG). lac repressor encoded by lacI
   2056..2730    +  CDS            mRFP1: mRFP1 is a basic (constitutively fluorescent) red fluorescent protein published in 2002, derived from Discosoma sp.. It is reported to be a somewhat slowly-maturing monomer with low acid sensitivity.
   2778..2849    +  terminator     rrnB T1 terminator: transcription terminator T1 from the E. coli rrnB gene
   2865..2892    +  terminator     T7Te terminator: phage T7 early transcription terminator
   2899..2919    +  misc_feature   BioBrick suffix: universal suffix for all parts
>Addgene plasmid #100624 | YCe1709 HC_Kan_RFP-p14 | depositor full sequence | sequence record 189541 | YCe1709 HC_Kan_RFP-p14 sequence 2939 bps
AACGAATTCAAGCTTGATATCATTCAGGACGAGCCTCAGACTCCAGCGTAACTGGACTGCAATCAACTCA
CTGGCTCACCTTCACGGGTGGGCCTTTCTTCGGTAGAAAATCAAAGGATCTTCTTGAGATCCTTTTTTTC
TGCGCGTAATCTGCTGCTTGCAAACAAAAAAACCACCGCTACCAGCGGTGGTTTGTTTGCCGGATCAAGA
GCTACCAACTCTTTTTCCGAGGTAACTGGCTTCAGCAGAGCGCAGATACCAAATACTGTTCTTCTAGTGT
AGCCGTAGTTAGGCCACCACTTCAAGAACTCTGTAGCACCGCCTACATACCTCGCTCTGCTAATCCTGTT
ACCAGTGGCTGCTGCCAGTGGCGATAAGTCGTGTCTTACCGGGTTGGACTCAAGACGATAGTTACCGGAT
AAGGCGCAGCGGTCGGGCTGAACGGGGGGTTCGTGCACACAGCCCAGCTTGGAGCGAACGACCTACACCG
AACTGAGATACCTACAGCGTGAGCTATGAGAAAGCGCCACGCTTCCCGAAGGGAGAAAGGCGGACAGGTA
TCCGGTAAGCGGCAGGGTCGGAACAGGAGAGCGCACGAGGGAGCTTCCAGGGGGAAACGCCTGGTATCTT
TATAGTCCTGTCGGGTTTCGCCACCTCTGACTTGAGCATCGATTTTTGTGATGCTCGTCAGGGGGGCGGA
GCCTATGGAAAAACGCCAGCAACGCAGAAAGGCCCACCCGAAGGTGAGCCAGGTGATTACATTTGGGCCC
TCATTAGAAAAACTCATCGAGCATCAAGTGAAACTGCAATTTATTCATATCAGGATTATCAATACCATAT
TTTTGAAAAAGCCGTTTCTGTAATGAAGGAGAAAACTCACCGAGGCAGTTCCATAGGATGGCAAGATCCT
GGTATCGGTCTGCGATTCCGACTCGTCCAACATCAATACAACCTATTAATTTCCCCTCGTCAAAAATAAG
GTTATCAAGTGAGAAATCACCATGAGTGACGACTGAATCCGGTGAGAATGGCAAAAGCTTATGCATTTCT
TTCCAGACTTGTTCAACAGGCCAGCCATTACGCTCGTCATCAAAATCACTCGCACCAACCAAACCGTTAT
TCATTCGTGATTGCGCCTGAGCGAGACGAAATACGCGATCGCCGTTAAAAGGACAATTACAAACAGGAAT
CGAATGCAACCGGCGCAGGAACACTGCCAGCGCATCAACAATATTTTCACCTGAATCAGGATATTCTTCT
AATACCTGGAATGCTGTTTTCCCTGGGATCGCAGTGGTGAGTAACCATGCATCATCAGGAGTACGGATAA
AATGCTTGATGGTCGGAAGAGGCATAAATTCCGTCAGCCAGTTTAGCCTGACCATCTCATCTGTAACATC
ATTGGCAACGCTACCTTTGCCATGTTTCAGAAACAACTCTGGCGCATCGGGCTTCCCATACAATCGATAG
ATTGTCGCACCTGATTGCCCGACATTATCGCGAGCCCATTTATACCCATATAAATCAGCATCCATGTTGG
AATTTAATCGCGGCCTCGAGCAAGACGTTTCCCGTTGAATATGGCTCATTTTAGCTTCCTTAGCTCCTGA
AAATCTCGATAACTCAAAAAATACGCCCGGTAGTGATCTTATTTCATTATGGTGAAAGTTGGAACCTCTT
ACGTGCCGATCAAGTCAAAAGCCTCCGGTCGGAGGCTTTTGACTTTCTGCTATGGAGGTCAGGTATGATT
TAAATGGTCAGTATTGAGCGATATCTAGAGAATTCGTCACGTCTCGCTACAGAGACCGAATTCGCGGCCG
CTTCTAGAGCAATACGCAAACCGCCTCTCCCCGCGCGTTGGCCGATTCATTAATGCAGCTGGCACGACAG
GTTTCCCGACTGGAAAGCGGGCAGTGAGCGCAACGCAATTAATGTGAGTTAGCTCACTCATTAGGCACCC
CAGGCTTTACACTTTATGCTTCCGGCTCGTATGTTGTGTGGAATTGTGAGCGGATAACAATTTCACACAT
ACTAGAGAAAGAGGAGAAATACTAGATGGCTTCCTCCGAAGACGTTATCAAAGAGTTCATGCGTTTCAAA
GTTCGTATGGAAGGTTCCGTTAACGGTCACGAGTTCGAAATCGAAGGTGAAGGTGAAGGTCGTCCGTACG
AAGGTACCCAGACCGCTAAACTGAAAGTTACCAAAGGTGGTCCGCTGCCGTTCGCTTGGGACATCCTGTC
CCCGCAGTTCCAGTACGGTTCCAAAGCTTACGTTAAACACCCGGCTGACATCCCGGACTACCTGAAACTG
TCCTTCCCGGAAGGTTTCAAATGGGAACGTGTTATGAACTTCGAAGACGGTGGTGTTGTTACCGTTACCC
AGGACTCCTCCCTGCAAGACGGTGAGTTCATCTACAAAGTTAAACTGCGTGGTACCAACTTCCCGTCCGA
CGGTCCGGTTATGCAGAAAAAAACCATGGGTTGGGAAGCTTCCACCGAACGTATGTACCCGGAAGACGGT
GCTCTGAAAGGTGAAATCAAAATGCGTCTGAAACTGAAAGACGGTGGTCACTACGACGCTGAAGTTAAAA
CCACCTACATGGCTAAAAAACCGGTTCAGCTGCCGGGTGCTTACAAAACCGACATCAAACTGGACATCAC
CTCCCACAACGAAGACTACACCATCGTTGAACAGTACGAACGTGCTGAAGGTCGTCACTCCACCGGTGCT
TAATAACGCTGATAGTGCTAGTGTAGATCGCTACTAGAGCCAGGCATCAAATAAAACGAAAGGCTCAGTC
GAAAGACTGGGCCTTTCGTTTTATCTGTTGTTTGTCGGTGAACGCTCTCTACTAGAGTCACACTGGCTCA
CCTTCGGGTGGGCCTTTCTGCGTTTATATACTAGTAGCGGCCGCTGCAGGGTCTCTGCAACGAGACGAA
