Features (pLannotate 1.2.2; 15 found; start..end, strand, type, name):
     52..72      -  misc_feature   BioBrick suffix: universal suffix for all parts
     79..106     -  terminator     T7Te terminator: phage T7 early transcription terminator
    122..193     -  terminator     rrnB T1 terminator: transcription terminator T1 from the E. coli rrnB gene
    241..915     -  CDS            mRFP1: mRFP1 is a basic (constitutively fluorescent) red fluorescent protein published in 2002, derived from Discosoma sp.. It is reported to be a somewhat slowly-maturing monomer with low acid sensitivity.
    951..967     -  protein_bind   lac operator: The lac repressor binds to the lac operator to inhibit transcription in E. coli. This inhibition can be relieved by adding lactose or isopropyl-β-D-thiogalactopyranoside (IPTG). lac repressor encoded by lacI
    975..1005    -  promoter       lac promoter: promoter for the E. coli lac operon
   1020..1041    -  protein_bind   CAP binding site: CAP binding activates transcription in the presence of cAMP. E. coli catabolite activator protein
   1054..1141    -  CDS            lacI (fragment): lac repressor; lacI; The lac repressor binds to the lac operator to inhibit transcription in E. coli. This inhibition can be relieved by adding lactose or isopropyl-β-D-thiogalactopyranoside (IPTG).
   1142..1163    -  misc_feature   BioBrick prefix: BioBrick prefix for parts that do not start with "ATG"
   1247..1278    +  terminator     tonB terminator: bidirectional E. coli tonB-P14 transcription terminator
   1279..1381    +  promoter       cat promoter: promoter of the E. coli cat gene encoding chloramphenicol acetyltransferase
   1382..2195    +  CDS            KanR (fragment): aminoglycoside phosphotransferase; aph(3')-Ia; confers resistance to kanamycin in bacteria or G418 (Geneticin®) in eukaryotes
   2218..2245    +  terminator     T7Te terminator: phage T7 early transcription terminator
   2257..2844    -  rep_origin     ori: high-copy-number ColE1/pMB1/pBR322/pUC origin of replication
   2866..2895    -  terminator     T3Te terminator: phage T3 early transcription terminator
>Addgene plasmid #100624 | YCe1709 HC_Kan_RFP-p14 | addgene full sequence | sequence record 192707 | Addgene NGS Result
TCGTCCTGAATGATATCAAGCTTGAATTCGTTTCGTCTCGTTGCAGAGACCCTGCAGCGGCCGCTACTAG
TATATAAACGCAGAAAGGCCCACCCGAAGGTGAGCCAGTGTGACTCTAGTAGAGAGCGTTCACCGACAAA
CAACAGATAAAACGAAAGGCCCAGTCTTTCGACTGAGCCTTTCGTTTTATTTGATGCCTGGCTCTAGTAG
CGATCTACACTAGCACTATCAGCGTTATTAAGCACCGGTGGAGTGACGACCTTCAGCACGTTCGTACTGT
TCAACGATGGTGTAGTCTTCGTTGTGGGAGGTGATGTCCAGTTTGATGTCGGTTTTGTAAGCACCCGGCA
GCTGAACCGGTTTTTTAGCCATGTAGGTGGTTTTAACTTCAGCGTCGTAGTGACCACCGTCTTTCAGTTT
CAGACGCATTTTGATTTCACCTTTCAGAGCACCGTCTTCCGGGTACATACGTTCGGTGGAAGCTTCCCAA
CCCATGGTTTTTTTCTGCATAACCGGACCGTCGGACGGGAAGTTGGTACCACGCAGTTTAACTTTGTAGA
TGAACTCACCGTCTTGCAGGGAGGAGTCCTGGGTAACGGTAACAACACCACCGTCTTCGAAGTTCATAAC
ACGTTCCCATTTGAAACCTTCCGGGAAGGACAGTTTCAGGTAGTCCGGGATGTCAGCCGGGTGTTTAACG
TAAGCTTTGGAACCGTACTGGAACTGCGGGGACAGGATGTCCCAAGCGAACGGCAGCGGACCACCTTTGG
TAACTTTCAGTTTAGCGGTCTGGGTACCTTCGTACGGACGACCTTCACCTTCACCTTCGATTTCGAACTC
GTGACCGTTAACGGAACCTTCCATACGAACTTTGAAACGCATGAACTCTTTGATAACGTCTTCGGAGGAA
GCCATCTAGTATTTCTCCTCTTTCTCTAGTATGTGTGAAATTGTTATCCGCTCACAATTCCACACAACAT
ACGAGCCGGAAGCATAAAGTGTAAAGCCTGGGGTGCCTAATGAGTGAGCTAACTCACATTAATTGCGTTG
CGCTCACTGCCCGCTTTCCAGTCGGGAAACCTGTCGTGCCAGCTGCATTAATGAATCGGCCAACGCGCGG
GGAGAGGCGGTTTGCGTATTGCTCTAGAAGCGGCCGCGAATTCGGTCTCTGTAGCGAGACGTGACGAATT
CTCTAGATATCGCTCAATACTGACCATTTAAATCATACCTGACCTCCATAGCAGAAAGTCAAAAGCCTCC
GACCGGAGGCTTTTGACTTGATCGGCACGTAAGAGGTTCCAACTTTCACCATAATGAAATAAGATCACTA
CCGGGCGTATTTTTTGAGTTATCGAGATTTTCAGGAGCTAAGGAAGCTAAAATGAGCCATATTCAACGGG
AAACGTCTTGCTCGAGGCCGCGATTAAATTCCAACATGGATGCTGATTTATATGGGTATAAATGGGCTCG
CGATAATGTCGGGCAATCAGGTGCGACAATCTATCGATTGTATGGGAAGCCCGATGCGCCAGAGTTGTTT
CTGAAACATGGCAAAGGTAGCGTTGCCAATGATGTTACAGATGAGATGGTCAGGCTAAACTGGCTGACGG
AATTTATGCCTCTTCCGACCATCAAGCATTTTATCCGTACTCCTGATGATGCATGGTTACTCACCACTGC
GATCCCAGGGAAAACAGCATTCCAGGTATTAGAAGAATATCCTGATTCAGGTGAAAATATTGTTGATGCG
CTGGCAGTGTTCCTGCGCCGGTTGCATTCGATTCCTGTTTGTAATTGTCCTTTTAACGGCGATCGCGTAT
TTCGTCTCGCTCAGGCGCAATCACGAATGAATAACGGTTTGGTTGGTGCGAGTGATTTTGATGACGAGCG
TAATGGCTGGCCTGTTGAACAAGTCTGGAAAGAAATGCATAAGCTTTTGCCATTCTCACCGGATTCAGTC
GTCACTCATGGTGATTTCTCACTTGATAACCTTATTTTTGACGAGGGGAAATTAATAGGTTGTATTGATG
TTGGACGAGTCGGAATCGCAGACCGATACCAGGATCTTGCCATCCTATGGAACTGCCTCGGTGAGTTTTC
TCCTTCATTACAGAAACGGCTTTTTCAAAAATATGGTATTGATAATCCTGATATGAATAAATTGCAGTTT
CACTTGATGCTCGATGAGTTTTTCTGAGGGCCCAAATGTAATCACCTGGCTCACCTTCGGGTGGGCCTTT
CTGCGTTGCTGGCGTTTTTCCATAGGCTCCGCCCCCCTGACGAGCATCACAAAAATCGATGCTCAAGTCA
GAGGTGGCGAAACCCGACAGGACTATAAAGATACCAGGCGTTTCCCCCTGGAAGCTCCCTCGTGCGCTCT
CCTGTTCCGACCCTGCCGCTTACCGGATACCTGTCCGCCTTTCTCCCTTCGGGAAGCGTGGCGCTTTCTC
ATAGCTCACGCTGTAGGTATCTCAGTTCGGTGTAGGTCGTTCGCTCCAAGCTGGGCTGTGTGCACGAACC
CCCCGTTCAGCCCGACCGCTGCGCCTTATCCGGTAACTATCGTCTTGAGTCCAACCCGGTAAGACACGAC
TTATCGCCACTGGCAGCAGCCACTGGTAACAGGATTAGCAGAGCGAGGTATGTAGGCGGTGCTACAGAGT
TCTTGAAGTGGTGGCCTAACTACGGCTACACTAGAAGAACAGTATTTGGTATCTGCGCTCTGCTGAAGCC
AGTTACCTCGGAAAAAGAGTTGGTAGCTCTTGATCCGGCAAACAAACCACCGCTGGTAGCGGTGGTTTTT
TTGTTTGCAAGCAGCAGATTACGCGCAGAAAAAAAGGATCTCAAGAAGATCCTTTGATTTTCTACCGAAG
AAAGGCCCACCCGTGAAGGTGAGCCAGTGAGTTGATTGCAGTCCAGTTACGCTGGAGTCTGAGGC
